Addgene plasmid #110391: pQC hKGA.S286A V5-His IRES G418
Purpose: γ-Retroviral transfer vector for expressing glutminase isoform KGA (S286A), C-terminal V5-6xHis tags, IRES-driven Geneticin selection.
Depositing lab: Sandra Martha Gomes Dias. Depositing organization: Centro Nacional de Pesquisa em Energia e Materiais (CNPEM).
Backbone
  Vector backbone: pQC MCS IRES G418
  Backbone manufacturer: #110344
  Backbone size w/o insert (bp): 7423
  Total vector size (bp): 9561
  Vector type: Mammalian Expression, Retroviral
  Selectable markers: Neomycin (select with G418)
Growth in bacteria
  Bacterial resistance: Ampicillin, 100 μg/mL
  Growth temperature: 37°C
  Growth strain: NEB Stable
  Copy number: High Copy
Gene/Insert
  Gene/Insert name: KGA glutaminase (alt name: GLS (KGA Isoform))
  Species: H. sapiens (human)
  Insert size (bp): 2007
  Mutation: S286A
  GenBank ID: 2744 NM_014905
  Entrez Gene: GLS (a.k.a. AAD20, CASGID, DEE71, EIEE71, GAC, GAM, GDPAG, GLS1, KGA)
  Promoter: CMV
  Tag / fusion protein: V5 (C terminal on insert); 6xHis (C terminal on insert)
  Cloning method: Restriction Enzyme; 5′ cloning site AgeI (not destroyed); 3′ cloning site EcoRI (not destroyed)
  Sequencing primers: 5′ pQC Seq Fow 5'-ACGCCATCCACGCTGTTTTGACCT-3'; 3′ pQC Seq Rev 5'-AAGCGGCTTCGGCCAGTAACGTTA-3'
Terms and licenses: Academic/Nonprofit Terms; Industry Terms: Not Available to Industry
Depositor comments: pQC-based γ-Retroviral transfer vector for KGA.S286A-V5 expression. IRES-driven Puromycin selection. Weinberg Lab recommends using pUMVC (Addgene #8449) and VSV-G (#8454) for packaging.
How to cite: pQC hKGA.S286A V5-His IRES G418 was a gift from Sandra Martha Gomes Dias (Addgene plasmid # 110391 ; http://n2t.net/addgene:110391 ; RRID:Addgene_110391)
