[The description below was written by a language model from this plasmid's Addgene catalogue record and pLannotate feature annotations shown in this document.]
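Description:
pQC hKGA.S286A V5-His IRES G418 is a self-inactivating γ-retroviral transfer vector of about 9.6 kb, built on the pQC MCS IRES G418 backbone, for stable expression of a point-mutant human glutaminase in mammalian cells. In bacteria it is maintained through a high-copy ColE1/pUC-type origin and an ampicillin resistance gene (β-lactamase with its own promoter). The viral portion begins with a hybrid 5′ end in which a CMV enhancer/promoter is fused to a truncated 5′ LTR, so that the genomic RNA is transcribed strongly in packaging cells. This is followed by a Ψ packaging signal extending into a truncated gag lacking its start codon, and the unit ends in a ΔU3 3′ LTR. Because the U3 deletion is copied to both LTRs during reverse transcription, the integrated provirus has no LTR promoter activity and expression depends on the internal promoter.

That internal cassette uses a second CMV enhancer/promoter to drive the 2007 bp coding sequence of the KGA isoform of human GLS carrying the S286A substitution, cloned between AgeI and EcoRI sites and fused at its C terminus to V5 and 6xHis tags; only the V5 tag is picked up in the feature annotation. An EMCV IRES downstream links translation of a neomycin phosphotransferase gene to the same transcript, so G418-resistant cells should also express the tagged glutaminase. The depositor comment mentions puromycin selection, but the name, the marker field and both annotated sequences indicate neomycin/G418. The vector carries no functional gag, pol or env, so these and an envelope such as VSV-G must be supplied from separate plasmids. The sequenced and depositor records differ by a single nucleotide in length and annotate essentially identically. The record does not state the functional consequence of S286A.
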