Features (pLannotate 1.2.2; 22 found; start..end, strand, type, name):
    309..512     +  promoter       CMV promoter: human cytomegalovirus (CMV) immediate early promoter
    513..688     +  LTR            5' LTR (truncated): truncated long terminal repeat from Moloney murine sarcoma virus
    810..1084    +  misc_feature   MESV Ψ (fragment): packaging signal of murine embryonic stem cell virus
   1151..1567    +  CDS            gag (truncated): truncated Moloney murine leukemia virus (MMLV) gag gene lacking the start codon
   1604..1907    +  enhancer       CMV enhancer: human cytomegalovirus immediate early enhancer
   1908..2111    +  promoter       CMV promoter: human cytomegalovirus (CMV) immediate early promoter
   2274..4280    +  CDS            GLS: GLSK_HUMAN - Also known as GLS1, KIAA0838. Experimental evidence at protein level: Swiss-Prot protein existence level 1. [Isoform 2]: Lacks catalytic activity. From Homo sapiens (Human).
   4353..4394    +  CDS            V5 tag: epitope tag from simian virus 5
   4470..5042    +  misc_feature   IRES: internal ribosome entry site (IRES) of the encephalomyocarditis virus (EMCV)
   5061..5850    +  CDS            NeoR/KanR (fragment): aminoglycoside phosphotransferase from Tn5; aph(3')-II (or nptII); confers resistance to neomycin, kanamycin, and G418 (Geneticin®)
   5857..5925    +  CDS            ble (fragment): BLE_KLEPN - Experimental evidence at protein level: Swiss-Prot protein existence level 1. Binding protein with a strong affinity to the bleomycin family of antibiotics. Binds to CL990; an antimitotic-antibiotic compound. From Klebsiella pneumoniae.
   6021..6092    +  CDS            Mos (fragment): MOS_MOUSE - Experimental evidence at transcript level: Swiss-Prot protein existence level 2. From Mus musculus (Mouse).
   6125..6225    +  CDS            env (fragment): murine leukemia virus gPr80 envelope polyprotein precursor; env; proteolytically cleaved into gp70SU and p15TM subunits
   6267..6692    +  LTR            3' LTR (ΔU3): self-inactivating 3' long terminal repeat (LTR) from Moloney murine leukemia virus
   6761..6801    +  CDS            rop (fragment): Rop protein, which maintains plasmids at low copy number; rop
   6903..6941    +  misc_feature   bom (fragment): basis of mobility region from pBR322
   6958..7287    +  promoter       SV40 promoter: SV40 enhancer and early promoter
   7293..7394    +  misc_feature   bom (fragment): basis of mobility region from pBR322
   7580..8168    -  rep_origin     ori: high-copy-number ColE1/pMB1/pBR322/pUC origin of replication
   8339..9199    -  CDS            AmpR: β-lactamase; bla; confers resistance to ampicillin, carbenicillin, and related antibiotics
   9200..9304    -  promoter       AmpR promoter: bla
   9490..308     +  enhancer       CMV enhancer (across the origin): human cytomegalovirus immediate early enhancer
>Addgene plasmid #110391 | pQC hKGA.S286A V5-His IRES G418 | depositor full sequence | sequence record 207782 | pQC hKGA.S286A V5-His IRES G418 sequence 9561 bps
TCCGCGTTACATAACTTACGGTAAATGGCCCGCCTGGCTGACCGCCCAACGACCCCCGCCCATTGACGTC
AATAATGACGTATGTTCCCATAGTAACGCCAATAGGGACTTTCCATTGACGTCAATGGGTGGAGTATTTA
CGGTAAACTGCCCACTTGGCAGTACATCAAGTGTATCATATGCCAAGTACGCCCCCTATTGACGTCAATG
ACGGTAAATGGCCCGCCTGGCATTATGCCCAGTACATGACCTTATGGGACTTTCCTACTTGGCAGTACAT
CTACGTATTAGTCATCGCTATTACCATGGTGATGCGGTTTTGGCAGTACATCAATGGGCGTGGATAGCGG
TTTGACTCACGGGGATTTCCAAGTCTCCACCCCATTGACGTCAATGGGAGTTTGTTTTGGCACCAAAATC
AACGGGACTTTCCAAAATGTCGTAACAACTCCGCCCCATTGACGCAAATGGGCGGTAGGCGTGTACGGTG
GGAGGTCTATATAAGCAGAGCTCAATAAAAGAGCCCACAACCCCTCACTCGGCGCGCCAGTCTTCCGATA
GACTGCGTCGCCCGGGTACCCGTATTCCCAATAAAGCCTCTTGCTGTTTGCATCCGAATCGTGGTCTCGC
TGTTCCTTGGGAGGGTCTCCTCTGAGTGATTGACTACCCACGACGGGGGTCTTTCATTTGGGGGCTCGTC
CGGGATTTGGAGACCCCTGCCCAGGGACCACCGACCCACCACCGGGAGGTAAGCTGGCCAGCAACTTATC
TGTGTCTGTCCGATTGTCTAGTGTCTATGTTTGATGTTATGCGCCTGCGTCTGTACTAGTTAGCTAACTA
GCTCTGTATCTGGCGGACCCGTGGTGGAACTGACGAGTTCTGAACACCCGGCCGCAACCCTGGGAGACGT
CCCAGGGACTTTGGGGGCCGTTTTTGTGGCCCGACCTGAGGAAGGGAGTCGATGTGGAATCCGACCCCGT
CAGGATATGTGGTTCTGGTAGGAGACGAGAACCTAAAACAGTTCCCGCCTCCGTCTGAATTTTTGCTTTC
GGTTTGGAACCGAAGCCGCGCGTCTTGTCTGCTGCAGCGCTGCAGCATCGTTCTGTGTTGTCTCTGTCTG
ACTGTGTTTCTGTATTTGTCTGAAAATTAGGGCCAGACTGTTACCACTCCCTTAAGTTTGACCTTAGGTC
ACTGGAAAGATGTCGAGCGGATCGCTCACAACCAGTCGGTAGATGTCAAGAAGAGACGTTGGGTTACCTT
CTGCTCTGCAGAATGGCCAACCTTTAACGTCGGATGGCCGCGAGACGGCACCTTTAACCGAGACCTCATC
ACCCAGGTTAAGATCAAGGTCTTTTCACCTGGCCCGCATGGACACCCAGACCAGGTCCCCTACATCGTGA
CCTGGGAAGCCTTGGCTTTTGACCCCCCTCCCTGGGTCAAGCCCTTTGTACACCCTAAGCCTCCGCCTCC
TCTTCCTCCATCCGCCCCGTCTCTCCCCCTTGAACCTCCTCGTTCGACCCCGCCTCGATCCTCCCTTTAT
CCAGCCCTCACTCCTTCTCTAGGCGCCGGAATTGAAGATCTGGGGGATCGATCCTCTAGAGTCCGTTACA
TAACTTACGGTAAATGGCCCGCCTGGCTGACCGCCCAACGACCCCCGCCCATTGACGTCAATAATGACGT
ATGTTCCCATAGTAACGCCAATAGGGACTTTCCATTGACGTCAATGGGTGGAGTATTTACGGTAAACTGC
CCACTTGGCAGTACATCAAGTGTATCATATGCCAAGTACGCCCCCTATTGACGTCAATGACGGTAAATGG
CCCGCCTGGCATTATGCCCAGTACATGACCTTATGGGACTTTCCTACTTGGCAGTACATCTACGTATTAG
TCATCGCTATTACCATGGTGATGCGGTTTTGGCAGTACATCAATGGGCGTGGATAGCGGTTTGACTCACG
GGGATTTCCAAGTCTCCACCCCATTGACGTCAATGGGAGTTTGTTTTGGCACCAAAATCAACGGGACTTT
CCAAAATGTCGTAACAACTCCGCCCCATTGACGCAAATGGGCGGTAGGCGTGTACGGTGGGAGGTCTATA
TAAGCAGAGCTCGTTTAGTGAACCGTCAGATCGCCTGGAGACGCCATCCACGCTGTTTTGACCTCCATAG
AAGACACCGGGACCGATCCAGCCTCCGCGGCCGGGAACGGTGCATTGGAACGGACCTGCAGGAATTGATC
CGCGGCCGCACCGGGGATCCAGTACCCTTCACCATGATGCGGCTGCGAGGCTCGGGGATGCTGCGGGACC
TGCTCCTGCGGTCGCCCGCCGGCGTGAGCGCGACTCTGCGGCGGGCACAGCCCTTGGTCACCCTGTGCCG
GCGTCCCCGAGGCGGGGGACGGCCGGCCGCGGGCCCGGCTGCCGCCGCGCGACTCCACCCGTGGTGGGGC
GGGGGCGGCTGGCCGGCGGAGCCCCTCGCGCGGGGCCTGTCCAGCTCTCCTTCGGAGATCTTGCAGGAGC
TGGGCAAGGGGAGCACGCATCCGCAGCCCGGGGTGTCGCCACCCGCTGCCCCGGCGGCGCCCGGCCCCAA
GGACGGCCCCGGGGAGACGGACGCGTTTGGCAACAGCGAGGGCAAAGAGCTGGTGGCCTCAGGTGAAAAT
AAAATAAAACAGGGTCTGTTACCTAGCTTGGAAGATTTGCTGTTCTATACAATTGCTGAAGGACAAGAGA
AAATACCTGTTCATAAATTTATTACAGCACTCAAATCTACAGGATTGCGAACGTCTGATCCCAGGTTGAA
AGAGTGTATGGATATGTTAAGATTAACTCTTCAAACAACATCAGATGGTGTCATGCTAGACAAAGATCTT
TTTAAAAAATGTGTTCAGAGCAACATTGTTTTGTTGACACAAGCATTTAGAAGAAAGTTTGTGATTCCTG
ACTTTATGTCTTTTACCTCACACATTGATGAGTTATATGAAAGTGCTAAAAAGCAGTCTGGAGGAAAGGT
TGCAGATTATATTCCTCAACTGGCCAAATTCAGTCCCGATTTGTGGGGTGTGTCTGTTTGTACAGTAGAT
GGACAGAGGCATTCTACTGGAGATACCAAAGTTCCCTTCTGTCTTCAGGCCTGTGTAAAACCTTTGAAAT
ATGCCATTGCTGTTAATGATCTTGGAACTGAATATGTGCATCGATATGTTGGAAAAGAGCCGAGTGGACT
AAGATTCAACAAACTATTTTTGAATGAAGATGATAAACCACATAATCCTATGGTAAATGCTGGAGCAATT
GTTGTGACTTCACTAATAAAGCAAGGAGTAAATAATGCTGAAAAATTTGACTATGTCATGCAGTTTTTGA
ATAAGATGGCTGGTAATGAATATGTTGGATTCAGTAATGCAACGTTTCAGTCTGAAAGAGAAAGTGGAGA
TCGAAATTTTGCAATAGGATATTACTTAAAAGAAAAGAAGTGTTTTCCAGAAGGCACAGACATGGTTGGT
ATATTAGACTTCTACTTCCAGCTGTGCTCCATTGAAGTGACTTGTGAATCAGCCAGTGTGATGGCTGCGA
CACTGGCTAATGGTGGTTTCTGCCCAATTACTGGTGAAAGAGTACTGAGCCCTGAAGCAGTTCGAAATAC
ATTGAGTTTGATGCATTCCTGTGGCATGTATGACTTCTCAGGGCAGTTTGCTTTCCATGTTGGTCTTCCT
GCAAAATCTGGAGTTGCTGGGGGCATTCTTTTAGTTGTCCCCAATGTTATGGGTATGATGTGCTGGTCTC
CTCCTCTGGATAAGATGGGCAACAGTGTTAAGGGAATTCACTTTTGTCACGATCTTGTTTCTCTGTGTAA
TTTCCATAACTATGATAATTTGAGACACTTTGCAAAAAAACTTGATCCTCGAAGAGAAGGTGGTGATCAA
AGGGTAAAGTCAGTGATAAATCTTTTGTTTGCTGCATATACTGGAGATGTGTCTGCACTTCGAAGATTTG
CTTTGTCAGCTATGGACATGGAACAGCGGGACTATGATTCTAGAACAGCACTCCATGTAGCTGCTGCAGA
GGGTCATGTTGAAGTTGTTAAATTTTTGCTGGAAGCCTGCAAAGTAAACCCTTTCCCCAAGGACAGGTGG
AATAACACTCCCATGGATGAAGCACTGCACTTTGGACACCATGATGTATTTAAAATTCTCCAAGAATACC
AAGTCCAGTACACACCTCAAGGAGATTCTGACAACGGGAAGGAAAATCAAACCGTCCATAAGAATCTTGA
TGGATTGTTGAAGGGTCAAGACAATTCTGCAGATATCCAGCACAGTGGCGGCCGCTCGAGTCTAGAGGGC
CCGCGGTTCGAAGGTAAGCCTATCCCTAACCCTCTCCTCGGTCTCGATTCTACGCGTACCGGTCATCATC
ACCATCACCATTGAGTTTAAACTCCAAAGCATCGATGGTAGCGGCCGCGGTGAATTCCGCCCCTCTCCCT
CCCCCCCCCCTAACGTTACTGGCCGAAGCCGCTTGGAATAAGGCCGGTGTGCGTTTGTCTATATGTTATT
TTCCACCATATTGCCGTCTTTTGGCAATGTGAGGGCCCGGAAACCTGGCCCTGTCTTCTTGACGAGCATT
CCTAGGGGTCTTTCCCCTCTCGCCAAAGGAATGCAAGGTCTGTTGAATGTCGTGAAGGAAGCAGTTCCTC
TGGAAGCTTCTTGAAGACAAACAACGTCTGTAGCGACCCTTTGCAGGCAGCGGAACCCCCCACCTGGCGA
CAGGTGCCTCTGCGGCCAAAAGCCACGTGTATAAGATACACCTGCAAAGGCGGCACAACCCCAGTGCCAC
GTTGTGAGTTGGATAGTTGTGGAAAGAGTCAAATGGCTCTCCTCAAGCGTATTCAACAAGGGGCTGAAGG
ATGCCCAGAAGGTACCCCATTGTATGGGATCTGATCTGGGGCCTCGGTGCACATGCTTTACATGTGTTTA
GTCGAGGTTAAAAAACGTCTAGGCCCCCCGAACCACGGGGACGTGGTTTTCCTTTGAAAAACACGATGAT
AAGCTTGCCACAACCATGGCTGAACAAGATGGATTGCACGCAGGTTCTCCGGCCGCTTGGGTGGAGAGGC
TATTCGGCTATGACTGGGCACAACAGACAATCGGCTGCTCTGATGCCGCCGTGTTCCGGCTGTCAGCGCA
GGGGCGCCCGGTTCTTTTTGTCAAGACCGACCTGTCCGGTGCCCTGAATGAACTGCAGGACGAGGCAGCG
CGGCTATCGTGGCTGGCCACGACGGGCGTTCCTTGCGCAGCTGTGCTCGACGTTGTCACTGAAGCGGGAA
GGGACTGGCTGCTATTGGGCGAAGTGCCGGGGCAGGATCTCCTGTCATCTCACCTTGCTCCTGCCGAGAA
AGTATCCATCATGGCTGATGCAATGCGGCGGCTGCATACGCTTGATCCGGCTACCTGCCCATTCGACCAC
CAAGCGAAACATCGCATCGAGCGAGCACGTACTCGGATGGAAGCCGGTCTTGTCGATCAGGATGATCTGG
ACGAAGAGCATCAGGGGCTCGCGCCAGCCGAACTGTTCGCCAGGCTCAAGGCGCGCATGCCCGACGGCGA
GGATCTCGTCGTGACCCATGGCGATGCCTGCTTGCCGAATATCATGGTGGAAAATGGCCGCTTTTCTGGA
TTCATCGACTGTGGCCGGCTGGGTGTGGCGGACCGCTATCAGGACATAGCGTTGGCTACCCGTGATATTG
CTGAAGAGCTTGGCGGCGAATGGGCTGACCGCTTCCTCGTGCTTTACGGTATCGCCGCTCCCGATTCGCA
GCGCATCGCCTTCTATCGCCTTCTTGACGAGTTCTTCTGAGCGGGATCGGCTAGAGTCGACCCGGACGGG
ACGCTCCTGCGCCTGATACAGAACGAATTGCTTGCAGGCATCTCATGAGTGTGTCTTCCCGTTTTCCGCC
TGAGGTCACTGCGTGGATGGAGCGCTGGCGCCTGCTGCGCGACGGCGAGCTGCTCACCACCCACTCGAGG
GCTGCAGCGCTGCAGAGGCCGAGTGCAGAACTGCTCCAAAGGGACCTCAAGGCTTTCCGAGGGACACTAG
GCTGACTCCATCGAGCCAGTGTAGAGATAAGCTTATCGATTAGTCCAATTTGTTAAAGACAGGATATCAG
TGGTCCAGGCTCTAGTTTTGACTCAACAATATCACCAGCTGAAGCCTATAGAGTACGAGCCATAGATAAA
ATAAAAGATTTTATTTAGTCTCCAGAAAAAGGGGGGAATGAAAGACCCCACCTGTAGGTTTGGCAAGCTA
GCTTAAGTAACGCCATTTTGCAAGGCATGGAAAAATACATAACTGAGAATAGAGAAGTTCAGATCAAGGT
CAGGAACAGATGGAACAGGGTCGACCCTAGAGAACCATCAGATGTTTCCAGGGTGCCCCAAGGACCTGAA
ATGACCCTGTGCCTTATTTGAACTAACCAATCAGTTCGCTTCTCGCTTCTGTTCGCGCGCTTCTGCTCCC
CGAGCTCAATAAAAGAGCCCACAACCCCTCACTCGGGGCGCCAGTCCTCCGATTGACTGAGTCGCCCGGG
TACCCGTGTATCCAATAAACCCTCTTGCAGTTGCATCCGACTTGTGGTCTCGCTGTTCCTTGGGAGGGTC
TCCTCTGAGTGATTGACTACCCGTCAGCGGGGGTCTTTCATTTGGGGGCTCGTCCGGGATCGGGAGACCC
CTGCCCAGGGACCACCGACCCACCACCGGGAGGTAAGCTGGCTGCCTCGCGCGTTTCGGTGATGACGGTG
AAAACCTCTGACACATGCAGCTCCCGGAGACGGTCACAGCTTGTCTGTAAGCGGATGCCGGGAGCAGACA
AGCCCGTCAGGGCGCGTCAGCGGGTGTTGGCGGGTGTCGGGGCGCAGCCATGACCCAGTCACGTAGCGAT
AGCGGAGTGTAGATCCGGCTGTGGAATGTGTGTCAGTTAGGGTGTGGAAAGTCCCCAGGCTCCCCAGCAG
GCAGAAGTATGCAAAGCATGCATCTCAATTAGTCAGCAACCAGGTGTGGAAAGTCCCCAGGCTCCCCAGC
AGGCAGAAGTATGCAAAGCATGCATCTCAATTAGTCAGCAACCATAGTCCCGCCCCTAACTCCGCCCATC
CCGCCCCTAACTCCGCCCAGTTCCGCCCATTCTCCGCCCCATGGCTGACTAATTTTTTTTATTTATGCAG
AGGCCGAGGCCGCCTCGGCCTCTGAGCTATTCCAGAAGTAGTGAGGAGGCTTTTTTGGAGGCCTAGGCTT
TTGCAAAAAGCTTACTGGCTTAACTATGCGGCATCAGAGCAGATTGTACTGAGAGTGCACCATATGCGGT
GTGAAATACCGCACAGATGCGTAAGGAGAAAATACCGCATCAGGCGCTCTTCCGCTTCCTCGCTCACTGA
CTCGCTGCGCTCGGTCGTTCGGCTGCGGCGAGCGGTATCAGCTCACTCAAAGGCGGTAATACGGTTATCC
ACAGAATCAGGGGATAACGCAGGAAAGAACATGTGAGCAAAAGGCCAGCAAAAGGCCAGGAACCGTAAAA
AGGCCGCGTTGCTGGCGTTTTTCCATAGGCTCCGCCCCCCTGACGAGCATCACAAAAATCGACGCTCAAG
TCAGAGGTGGCGAAACCCGACAGGACTATAAAGATACCAGGCGTTTCCCCCTGGAAGCTCCCTCGTGCGC
TCTCCTGTTCCGACCCTGCCGCTTACCGGATACCTGTCCGCCTTTCTCCCTTCGGGAAGCGTGGCGCTTT
CTCATAGCTCACGCTGTAGGTATCTCAGTTCGGTGTAGGTCGTTCGCTCCAAGCTGGGCTGTGTGCACGA
ACCCCCCGTTCAGCCCGACCGCTGCGCCTTATCCGGTAACTATCGTCTTGAGTCCAACCCGGTAAGACAC
GACTTATCGCCACTGGCAGCAGCCACTGGTAACAGGATTAGCAGAGCGAGGTATGTAGGCGGTGCTACAG
AGTTCTTGAAGTGGTGGCCTAACTACGGCTACACTAGAAGGACAGTATTTGGTATCTGCGCTCTGCTGAA
GCCAGTTACCTTCGGAAAAAGAGTTGGTAGCTCTTGATCCGGCAAACAAACCACCGCTGGTAGCGGTGGT
TTTTTTGTTTGCAAGCAGCAGATTACGCGCAGAAAAAAAGGATCTCAAGAAGATCCTTTGATCTTTTCTA
CGGGGTCTGACGCTCAGTGGAACGAAAACTCACGTTAAGGGATTTTGGTCATGAGATTATCAAAAAGGAT
CTTCACCTAGATCCTTTTAAATTAAAAATGAAGTTTTAAATCAATCTAAAGTATATATGAGTAAACTTGG
TCTGACAGTTACCAATGCTTAATCAGTGAGGCACCTATCTCAGCGATCTGTCTATTTCGTTCATCCATAG
TTGCCTGACTCCCCGTCGTGTAGATAACTACGATACGGGAGGGCTTACCATCTGGCCCCAGTGCTGCAAT
GATACCGCGAGACCCACGCTCACCGGCTCCAGATTTATCAGCAATAAACCAGCCAGCCGGAAGGGCCGAG
CGCAGAAGTGGTCCTGCAACTTTATCCGCCTCCATCCAGTCTATTAATTGTTGCCGGGAAGCTAGAGTAA
GTAGTTCGCCAGTTAATAGTTTGCGCAACGTTGTTGCCATTGCTGCAGGCATCGTGGTGTCACGCTCGTC
GTTTGGTATGGCTTCATTCAGCTCCGGTTCCCAACGATCAAGGCGAGTTACATGATCCCCCATGTTGTGC
AAAAAAGCGGTTAGCTCCTTCGGTCCTCCGATCGTTGTCAGAAGTAAGTTGGCCGCAGTGTTATCACTCA
TGGTTATGGCAGCACTGCATAATTCTCTTACTGTCATGCCATCCGTAAGATGCTTTTCTGTGACTGGTGA
GTACTCAACCAAGTCATTCTGAGAATAGTGTATGCGGCGACCGAGTTGCTCTTGCCCGGCGTCAACACGG
GATAATACCGCGCCACATAGCAGAACTTTAAAAGTGCTCATCATTGGAAAACGTTCTTCGGGGCGAAAAC
TCTCAAGGATCTTACCGCTGTTGAGATCCAGTTCGATGTAACCCACTCGTGCACCCAACTGATCTTCAGC
ATCTTTTACTTTCACCAGCGTTTCTGGGTGAGCAAAAACAGGAAGGCAAAATGCCGCAAAAAAGGGAATA
AGGGCGACACGGAAATGTTGAATACTCATACTCTTCCTTTTTCAATATTATTGAAGCATTTATCAGGGTT
ATTGTCTCATGAGCGGATACATATTTGAATGTATTTAGAAAAATAAACAAATAGGGGTTCCGCGCACATT
TCCCCGAAAAGTGCCACCTGACGTCTAAGAAACCATTATTATCATGACATTAACCTATAAAAATAGGCGT
ATCACGAGGCCCTTTCGTCTTCAAGAATTAGCTTGGCCATTGCATACGTTGTATCCATATCATAATATGT
ACATTTATATTGGCTCATGTCCAACATTACCGCCATGTTGACATTGATTATTGACTAGTTATTAATAGTA
ATCAATTACGGGGTCATTAGTTCATAGCCCATATATGGAGT
