Features (pLannotate 1.2.2; 22 found; start..end, strand, type, name):
    309..512     +  promoter       CMV promoter: human cytomegalovirus (CMV) immediate early promoter
    513..688     +  LTR            5' LTR (truncated): truncated long terminal repeat from Moloney murine sarcoma virus
    810..1084    +  misc_feature   MESV Ψ (fragment): packaging signal of murine embryonic stem cell virus
   1151..1567    +  CDS            gag (truncated): truncated Moloney murine leukemia virus (MMLV) gag gene lacking the start codon
   1604..1907    +  enhancer       CMV enhancer: human cytomegalovirus immediate early enhancer
   1908..2111    +  promoter       CMV promoter: human cytomegalovirus (CMV) immediate early promoter
   2274..4280    +  CDS            GLS: GLSK_HUMAN - Also known as GLS1, KIAA0838. Experimental evidence at protein level: Swiss-Prot protein existence level 1. [Isoform 2]: Lacks catalytic activity. From Homo sapiens (Human).
   4353..4394    +  CDS            V5 tag: epitope tag from simian virus 5
   4581..5043    +  misc_feature   IRES: internal ribosome entry site (IRES) of the encephalomyocarditis virus (EMCV)
   5062..5851    +  CDS            NeoR/KanR (fragment): aminoglycoside phosphotransferase from Tn5; aph(3')-II (or nptII); confers resistance to neomycin, kanamycin, and G418 (Geneticin®)
   5858..5926    +  CDS            ble (fragment): BLE_KLEPN - Experimental evidence at protein level: Swiss-Prot protein existence level 1. Binding protein with a strong affinity to the bleomycin family of antibiotics. Binds to CL990; an antimitotic-antibiotic compound. From Klebsiella pneumoniae.
   6022..6093    +  CDS            Mos (fragment): MOS_MOUSE - Experimental evidence at transcript level: Swiss-Prot protein existence level 2. From Mus musculus (Mouse).
   6126..6226    +  CDS            env (fragment): murine leukemia virus gPr80 envelope polyprotein precursor; env; proteolytically cleaved into gp70SU and p15TM subunits
   6268..6693    +  LTR            3' LTR (ΔU3): self-inactivating 3' long terminal repeat (LTR) from Moloney murine leukemia virus
   6762..6802    +  CDS            rop (fragment): Rop protein, which maintains plasmids at low copy number; rop
   6904..6942    +  misc_feature   bom (fragment): basis of mobility region from pBR322
   6959..7288    +  promoter       SV40 promoter: SV40 enhancer and early promoter
   7294..7395    +  misc_feature   bom (fragment): basis of mobility region from pBR322
   7581..8169    -  rep_origin     ori: high-copy-number ColE1/pMB1/pBR322/pUC origin of replication
   8340..9200    -  CDS            AmpR: β-lactamase; bla; confers resistance to ampicillin, carbenicillin, and related antibiotics
   9201..9305    -  promoter       AmpR promoter: bla
   9491..308     +  enhancer       CMV enhancer (across the origin): human cytomegalovirus immediate early enhancer
>Addgene plasmid #110391 | pQC hKGA.S286A V5-His IRES G418 | addgene full sequence | sequence record 213717 | Addgene NGS Result
TCCGCGTTACATAACTTACGGTAAATGGCCCGCCTGGCTGACCGCCCAACGACCCCCGCCCATTGACGTC
AATAATGACGTATGTTCCCATAGTAACGCCAATAGGGACTTTCCATTGACGTCAATGGGTGGAGTATTTA
CGGTAAACTGCCCACTTGGCAGTACATCAAGTGTATCATATGCCAAGTACGCCCCCTATTGACGTCAATG
ACGGTAAATGGCCCGCCTGGCATTATGCCCAGTACATGACCTTATGGGACTTTCCTACTTGGCAGTACAT
CTACGTATTAGTCATCGCTATTACCATGGTGATGCGGTTTTGGCAGTACATCAATGGGCGTGGATAGCGG
TTTGACTCACGGGGATTTCCAAGTCTCCACCCCATTGACGTCAATGGGAGTTTGTTTTGGCACCAAAATC
AACGGGACTTTCCAAAATGTCGTAACAACTCCGCCCCATTGACGCAAATGGGCGGTAGGCGTGTACGGTG
GGAGGTCTATATAAGCAGAGCTCAATAAAAGAGCCCACAACCCCTCACTCGGCGCGCCAGTCTTCCGATA
GACTGCGTCGCCCGGGTACCCGTATTCCCAATAAAGCCTCTTGCTGTTTGCATCCGAATCGTGGTCTCGC
TGTTCCTTGGGAGGGTCTCCTCTGAGTGATTGACTACCCACGACGGGGGTCTTTCATTTGGGGGCTCGTC
CGGGATTTGGAGACCCCTGCCCAGGGACCACCGACCCACCACCGGGAGGTAAGCTGGCCAGCAACTTATC
TGTGTCTGTCCGATTGTCTAGTGTCTATGTTTGATGTTATGCGCCTGCGTCTGTACTAGTTAGCTAACTA
GCTCTGTATCTGGCGGACCCGTGGTGGAACTGACGAGTTCTGAACACCCGGCCGCAACCCTGGGAGACGT
CCCAGGGACTTTGGGGGCCGTTTTTGTGGCCCGACCTGAGGAAGGGAGTCGATGTGGAATCCGACCCCGT
CAGGATATGTGGTTCTGGTAGGAGACGAGAACCTAAAACAGTTCCCGCCTCCGTCTGAATTTTTGCTTTC
GGTTTGGAACCGAAGCCGCGCGTCTTGTCTGCTGCAGCGCTGCAGCATCGTTCTGTGTTGTCTCTGTCTG
ACTGTGTTTCTGTATTTGTCTGAAAATTAGGGCCAGACTGTTACCACTCCCTTAAGTTTGACCTTAGGTC
ACTGGAAAGATGTCGAGCGGATCGCTCACAACCAGTCGGTAGATGTCAAGAAGAGACGTTGGGTTACCTT
CTGCTCTGCAGAATGGCCAACCTTTAACGTCGGATGGCCGCGAGACGGCACCTTTAACCGAGACCTCATC
ACCCAGGTTAAGATCAAGGTCTTTTCACCTGGCCCGCATGGACACCCAGACCAGGTCCCCTACATCGTGA
CCTGGGAAGCCTTGGCTTTTGACCCCCCTCCCTGGGTCAAGCCCTTTGTACACCCTAAGCCTCCGCCTCC
TCTTCCTCCATCCGCCCCGTCTCTCCCCCTTGAACCTCCTCGTTCGACCCCGCCTCGATCCTCCCTTTAT
CCAGCCCTCACTCCTTCTCTAGGCGCCGGAATTGAAGATCTGGGGGATCGATCCTCTAGAGTCCGTTACA
TAACTTACGGTAAATGGCCCGCCTGGCTGACCGCCCAACGACCCCCGCCCATTGACGTCAATAATGACGT
ATGTTCCCATAGTAACGCCAATAGGGACTTTCCATTGACGTCAATGGGTGGAGTATTTACGGTAAACTGC
CCACTTGGCAGTACATCAAGTGTATCATATGCCAAGTACGCCCCCTATTGACGTCAATGACGGTAAATGG
CCCGCCTGGCATTATGCCCAGTACATGACCTTATGGGACTTTCCTACTTGGCAGTACATCTACGTATTAG
TCATCGCTATTACCATGGTGATGCGGTTTTGGCAGTACATCAATGGGCGTGGATAGCGGTTTGACTCACG
GGGATTTCCAAGTCTCCACCCCATTGACGTCAATGGGAGTTTGTTTTGGCACCAAAATCAACGGGACTTT
CCAAAATGTCGTAACAACTCCGCCCCATTGACGCAAATGGGCGGTAGGCGTGTACGGTGGGAGGTCTATA
TAAGCAGAGCTCGTTTAGTGAACCGTCAGATCGCCTGGAGACGCCATCCACGCTGTTTTGACCTCCATAG
AAGACACCGGGACCGATCCAGCCTCCGCGGCCGGGAACGGTGCATTGGAACGGACCTGCAGGAATTGATC
CGCGGCCGCACCGGGGATCCAGTACCCTTCACCATGATGCGGCTGCGAGGCTCGGGGATGCTGCGGGACC
TGCTCCTGCGGTCGCCCGCCGGCGTGAGCGCGACTCTGCGGCGGGCACAGCCCTTGGTCACCCTGTGCCG
GCGTCCCCGAGGCGGGGGACGGCCGGCCGCGGGCCCGGCTGCCGCCGCGCGACTCCACCCGTGGTGGGGC
GGGGGCGGCTGGCCGGCGGAGCCCCTCGCGCGGGGCCTGTCCAGCTCTCCTTCGGAGATCTTGCAGGAGC
TGGGCAAGGGGAGCACGCATCCGCAGCCCGGGGTGTCGCCACCCGCTGCCCCGGCGGCGCCCGGCCCCAA
GGACGGCCCCGGGGAGACGGACGCGTTTGGCAACAGCGAGGGCAAAGAGCTGGTGGCCTCAGGTGAAAAT
AAAATAAAACAGGGTCTGTTACCTAGCTTGGAAGATTTGCTGTTCTATACAATTGCTGAAGGACAAGAGA
AAATACCTGTTCATAAATTTATTACAGCACTCAAATCTACAGGATTGCGAACGTCTGATCCCAGGTTGAA
AGAGTGTATGGATATGTTAAGATTAACTCTTCAAACAACATCAGATGGTGTCATGCTAGACAAAGATCTT
TTTAAAAAATGTGTTCAGAGCAACATTGTTTTGTTGACACAAGCATTTAGAAGAAAGTTTGTGATTCCTG
ACTTTATGTCTTTTACCTCACACATTGATGAGTTATATGAAAGTGCTAAAAAGCAGTCTGGAGGAAAGGT
TGCAGATTATATTCCTCAACTGGCCAAATTCAGTCCCGATTTGTGGGGTGTGTCTGTTTGTACAGTAGAT
GGACAGAGGCATTCTACTGGAGATACCAAAGTTCCCTTCTGTCTTCAGGCCTGTGTAAAACCTTTGAAAT
ATGCCATTGCTGTTAATGATCTTGGAACTGAATATGTGCATCGATATGTTGGAAAAGAGCCGAGTGGACT
AAGATTCAACAAACTATTTTTGAATGAAGATGATAAACCACATAATCCTATGGTAAATGCTGGAGCAATT
GTTGTGACTTCACTAATAAAGCAAGGAGTAAATAATGCTGAAAAATTTGACTATGTCATGCAGTTTTTGA
ATAAGATGGCTGGTAATGAATATGTTGGATTCAGTAATGCAACGTTTCAGTCTGAAAGAGAAAGTGGAGA
TCGAAATTTTGCAATAGGATATTACTTAAAAGAAAAGAAGTGTTTTCCAGAAGGCACAGACATGGTTGGT
ATATTAGACTTCTACTTCCAGCTGTGCTCCATTGAAGTGACTTGTGAATCAGCCAGTGTGATGGCTGCGA
CACTGGCTAATGGTGGTTTCTGCCCAATTACTGGTGAAAGAGTACTGAGCCCTGAAGCAGTTCGAAATAC
ATTGAGTTTGATGCATTCCTGTGGCATGTATGACTTCTCAGGGCAGTTTGCTTTCCATGTTGGTCTTCCT
GCAAAATCTGGAGTTGCTGGGGGCATTCTTTTAGTTGTCCCCAATGTTATGGGTATGATGTGCTGGTCTC
CTCCTCTGGATAAGATGGGCAACAGTGTTAAGGGAATTCACTTTTGTCACGATCTTGTTTCTCTGTGTAA
TTTCCATAACTATGATAATTTGAGACACTTTGCAAAAAAACTTGATCCTCGAAGAGAAGGTGGTGATCAA
AGGGTAAAGTCAGTGATAAATCTTTTGTTTGCTGCATATACTGGAGATGTGTCTGCACTTCGAAGATTTG
CTTTGTCAGCTATGGACATGGAACAGCGGGACTATGATTCTAGAACAGCACTCCATGTAGCTGCTGCAGA
GGGTCATGTTGAAGTTGTTAAATTTTTGCTGGAAGCCTGCAAAGTAAACCCTTTCCCCAAGGACAGGTGG
AATAACACTCCCATGGATGAAGCACTGCACTTTGGACACCATGATGTATTTAAAATTCTCCAAGAATACC
AAGTCCAGTACACACCTCAAGGAGATTCTGACAACGGGAAGGAAAATCAAACCGTCCATAAGAATCTTGA
TGGATTGTTGAAGGGTCAAGACAATTCTGCAGATATCCAGCACAGTGGCGGCCGCTCGAGTCTAGAGGGC
CCGCGGTTCGAAGGTAAGCCTATCCCTAACCCTCTCCTCGGTCTCGATTCTACGCGTACCGGTCATCATC
ACCATCACCATTGAGTTTAAACTCCAAAGCATCGATGGTAGCGGCCGCGGTGAATTCCGCCCCTCTCCCT
CCCCCCCCCCTAACGTTACTGGCCGAAGCCGCTTGGAATAAGGCCGGTGTGCGTTTGTCTATATGTTATT
TTCCACCATATTGCCGTCTTTTGGCAATGTGAGGGCCCGGAAACCTGGCCCTGTCTTCTTGACGAGCATT
CCTAGGGGTCTTTCCCCTCTCGCCAAAGGAATGCAAGGTCTGTTGAATGTCGTGAAGGAAGCAGTTCCTC
TGGAAGCTTCTTGAAGACAAACAACGTCTGTAGCGACCCTTTGCAGGCAGCGGAACCCCCCACCTGGCGA
CAGGTGCCTCTGCGGCCAAAAGCCACGTGTATAAGATACACCTGCAAAGGCGGCACAACCCCAGTGCCAC
GTTGTGAGTTGGATAGTTGTGGAAAGAGTCAAATGGCTCTCCTCAAGCGTATTCAACAAGGGGCTGAAGG
ATGCCCAGAAGGTACCCCATTGTATGGGATCTGATCTGGGGCCTCGGTGCACATGCTTTACATGTGTTTA
GTCGAGGTTAAAAAAACGTCTAGGCCCCCCGAACCACGGGGACGTGGTTTTCCTTTGAAAAACACGATGA
TAAGCTTGCCACAACCATGGCTGAACAAGATGGATTGCACGCAGGTTCTCCGGCCGCTTGGGTGGAGAGG
CTATTCGGCTATGACTGGGCACAACAGACAATCGGCTGCTCTGATGCCGCCGTGTTCCGGCTGTCAGCGC
AGGGGCGCCCGGTTCTTTTTGTCAAGACCGACCTGTCCGGTGCCCTGAATGAACTGCAGGACGAGGCAGC
GCGGCTATCGTGGCTGGCCACGACGGGCGTTCCTTGCGCAGCTGTGCTCGACGTTGTCACTGAAGCGGGA
AGGGACTGGCTGCTATTGGGCGAAGTGCCGGGGCAGGATCTCCTGTCATCTCACCTTGCTCCTGCCGAGA
AAGTATCCATCATGGCTGATGCAATGCGGCGGCTGCATACGCTTGATCCGGCTACCTGCCCATTCGACCA
CCAAGCGAAACATCGCATCGAGCGAGCACGTACTCGGATGGAAGCCGGTCTTGTCGATCAGGATGATCTG
GACGAAGAGCATCAGGGGCTCGCGCCAGCCGAACTGTTCGCCAGGCTCAAGGCGCGCATGCCCGACGGCG
AGGATCTCGTCGTGACCCATGGCGATGCCTGCTTGCCGAATATCATGGTGGAAAATGGCCGCTTTTCTGG
ATTCATCGACTGTGGCCGGCTGGGTGTGGCGGACCGCTATCAGGACATAGCGTTGGCTACCCGTGATATT
GCTGAAGAGCTTGGCGGCGAATGGGCTGACCGCTTCCTCGTGCTTTACGGTATCGCCGCTCCCGATTCGC
AGCGCATCGCCTTCTATCGCCTTCTTGACGAGTTCTTCTGAGCGGGATCGGCTAGAGTCGACCCGGACGG
GACGCTCCTGCGCCTGATACAGAACGAATTGCTTGCAGGCATCTCATGAGTGTGTCTTCCCGTTTTCCGC
CTGAGGTCACTGCGTGGATGGAGCGCTGGCGCCTGCTGCGCGACGGCGAGCTGCTCACCACCCACTCGAG
GGCTGCAGCGCTGCAGAGGCCGAGTGCAGAACTGCTCCAAAGGGACCTCAAGGCTTTCCGAGGGACACTA
GGCTGACTCCATCGAGCCAGTGTAGAGATAAGCTTATCGATTAGTCCAATTTGTTAAAGACAGGATATCA
GTGGTCCAGGCTCTAGTTTTGACTCAACAATATCACCAGCTGAAGCCTATAGAGTACGAGCCATAGATAA
AATAAAAGATTTTATTTAGTCTCCAGAAAAAGGGGGGAATGAAAGACCCCACCTGTAGGTTTGGCAAGCT
AGCTTAAGTAACGCCATTTTGCAAGGCATGGAAAAATACATAACTGAGAATAGAGAAGTTCAGATCAAGG
TCAGGAACAGATGGAACAGGGTCGACCCTAGAGAACCATCAGATGTTTCCAGGGTGCCCCAAGGACCTGA
AATGACCCTGTGCCTTATTTGAACTAACCAATCAGTTCGCTTCTCGCTTCTGTTCGCGCGCTTCTGCTCC
CCGAGCTCAATAAAAGAGCCCACAACCCCTCACTCGGGGCGCCAGTCCTCCGATTGACTGAGTCGCCCGG
GTACCCGTGTATCCAATAAACCCTCTTGCAGTTGCATCCGACTTGTGGTCTCGCTGTTCCTTGGGAGGGT
CTCCTCTGAGTGATTGACTACCCGTCAGCGGGGGTCTTTCATTTGGGGGCTCGTCCGGGATCGGGAGACC
CCTGCCCAGGGACCACCGACCCACCACCGGGAGGTAAGCTGGCTGCCTCGCGCGTTTCGGTGATGACGGT
GAAAACCTCTGACACATGCAGCTCCCGGAGACGGTCACAGCTTGTCTGTAAGCGGATGCCGGGAGCAGAC
AAGCCCGTCAGGGCGCGTCAGCGGGTGTTGGCGGGTGTCGGGGCGCAGCCATGACCCAGTCACGTAGCGA
TAGCGGAGTGTAGATCCGGCTGTGGAATGTGTGTCAGTTAGGGTGTGGAAAGTCCCCAGGCTCCCCAGCA
GGCAGAAGTATGCAAAGCATGCATCTCAATTAGTCAGCAACCAGGTGTGGAAAGTCCCCAGGCTCCCCAG
CAGGCAGAAGTATGCAAAGCATGCATCTCAATTAGTCAGCAACCATAGTCCCGCCCCTAACTCCGCCCAT
CCCGCCCCTAACTCCGCCCAGTTCCGCCCATTCTCCGCCCCATGGCTGACTAATTTTTTTTATTTATGCA
GAGGCCGAGGCCGCCTCGGCCTCTGAGCTATTCCAGAAGTAGTGAGGAGGCTTTTTTGGAGGCCTAGGCT
TTTGCAAAAAGCTTACTGGCTTAACTATGCGGCATCAGAGCAGATTGTACTGAGAGTGCACCATATGCGG
TGTGAAATACCGCACAGATGCGTAAGGAGAAAATACCGCATCAGGCGCTCTTCCGCTTCCTCGCTCACTG
ACTCGCTGCGCTCGGTCGTTCGGCTGCGGCGAGCGGTATCAGCTCACTCAAAGGCGGTAATACGGTTATC
CACAGAATCAGGGGATAACGCAGGAAAGAACATGTGAGCAAAAGGCCAGCAAAAGGCCAGGAACCGTAAA
AAGGCCGCGTTGCTGGCGTTTTTCCATAGGCTCCGCCCCCCTGACGAGCATCACAAAAATCGACGCTCAA
GTCAGAGGTGGCGAAACCCGACAGGACTATAAAGATACCAGGCGTTTCCCCCTGGAAGCTCCCTCGTGCG
CTCTCCTGTTCCGACCCTGCCGCTTACCGGATACCTGTCCGCCTTTCTCCCTTCGGGAAGCGTGGCGCTT
TCTCATAGCTCACGCTGTAGGTATCTCAGTTCGGTGTAGGTCGTTCGCTCCAAGCTGGGCTGTGTGCACG
AACCCCCCGTTCAGCCCGACCGCTGCGCCTTATCCGGTAACTATCGTCTTGAGTCCAACCCGGTAAGACA
CGACTTATCGCCACTGGCAGCAGCCACTGGTAACAGGATTAGCAGAGCGAGGTATGTAGGCGGTGCTACA
GAGTTCTTGAAGTGGTGGCCTAACTACGGCTACACTAGAAGGACAGTATTTGGTATCTGCGCTCTGCTGA
AGCCAGTTACCTTCGGAAAAAGAGTTGGTAGCTCTTGATCCGGCAAACAAACCACCGCTGGTAGCGGTGG
TTTTTTTGTTTGCAAGCAGCAGATTACGCGCAGAAAAAAAGGATCTCAAGAAGATCCTTTGATCTTTTCT
ACGGGGTCTGACGCTCAGTGGAACGAAAACTCACGTTAAGGGATTTTGGTCATGAGATTATCAAAAAGGA
TCTTCACCTAGATCCTTTTAAATTAAAAATGAAGTTTTAAATCAATCTAAAGTATATATGAGTAAACTTG
GTCTGACAGTTACCAATGCTTAATCAGTGAGGCACCTATCTCAGCGATCTGTCTATTTCGTTCATCCATA
GTTGCCTGACTCCCCGTCGTGTAGATAACTACGATACGGGAGGGCTTACCATCTGGCCCCAGTGCTGCAA
TGATACCGCGAGACCCACGCTCACCGGCTCCAGATTTATCAGCAATAAACCAGCCAGCCGGAAGGGCCGA
GCGCAGAAGTGGTCCTGCAACTTTATCCGCCTCCATCCAGTCTATTAATTGTTGCCGGGAAGCTAGAGTA
AGTAGTTCGCCAGTTAATAGTTTGCGCAACGTTGTTGCCATTGCTGCAGGCATCGTGGTGTCACGCTCGT
CGTTTGGTATGGCTTCATTCAGCTCCGGTTCCCAACGATCAAGGCGAGTTACATGATCCCCCATGTTGTG
CAAAAAAGCGGTTAGCTCCTTCGGTCCTCCGATCGTTGTCAGAAGTAAGTTGGCCGCAGTGTTATCACTC
ATGGTTATGGCAGCACTGCATAATTCTCTTACTGTCATGCCATCCGTAAGATGCTTTTCTGTGACTGGTG
AGTACTCAACCAAGTCATTCTGAGAATAGTGTATGCGGCGACCGAGTTGCTCTTGCCCGGCGTCAACACG
GGATAATACCGCGCCACATAGCAGAACTTTAAAAGTGCTCATCATTGGAAAACGTTCTTCGGGGCGAAAA
CTCTCAAGGATCTTACCGCTGTTGAGATCCAGTTCGATGTAACCCACTCGTGCACCCAACTGATCTTCAG
CATCTTTTACTTTCACCAGCGTTTCTGGGTGAGCAAAAACAGGAAGGCAAAATGCCGCAAAAAAGGGAAT
AAGGGCGACACGGAAATGTTGAATACTCATACTCTTCCTTTTTCAATATTATTGAAGCATTTATCAGGGT
TATTGTCTCATGAGCGGATACATATTTGAATGTATTTAGAAAAATAAACAAATAGGGGTTCCGCGCACAT
TTCCCCGAAAAGTGCCACCTGACGTCTAAGAAACCATTATTATCATGACATTAACCTATAAAAATAGGCG
TATCACGAGGCCCTTTCGTCTTCAAGAATTAGCTTGGCCATTGCATACGTTGTATCCATATCATAATATG
TACATTTATATTGGCTCATGTCCAACATTACCGCCATGTTGACATTGATTATTGACTAGTTATTAATAGT
AATCAATTACGGGGTCATTAGTTCATAGCCCATATATGGAGT
